>Addgene plasmid #143226 | TFORF0596 | addgene full sequence | sequence record 396094 | Addgene NGS Result
TTAATGTAGTCTTATGCAATACTCTTGTAGTCTTGCAACATGGTAACGATGAGTTAGCAACATGCCTTAC
AAGGAGAGAAAAAGCACCGTGCATGCCGATTGGTGGAAGTAAGGTGGTACGATCGTGCCTTATTAGGAAG
GCAACAGACGGGTCTGACATGGATTGGACGAACCACTGAATTGCCGCATTGCAGAGATATTGTATTTAAG
TGCCTAGCTCGATACATAAACGGGTCTCTCTGGTTAGACCAGATCTGAGCCTGGGAGCTCTCTGGCTAAC
TAGGGAACCCACTGCTTAAGCCTCAATAAAGCTTGCCTTGAGTGCTTCAAGTAGTGTGTGCCCGTCTGTT
GTGTGACTCTGGTAACTAGAGATCCCTCAGACCCTTTTAGTCAGTGTGGAAAATCTCTAGCAGTGGCGCC
CGAACAGGGACTTGAAAGCGAAAGGGAAACCAGAGGAGCTCTCTCGACGCAGGACTCGGCTTGCTGAAGC
GCGCACGGCAAGAGGCGAGGGGCGGCGACTGGTGAGTACGCCAAAAATTTTGACTAGCGGAGGCTAGAAG
GAGAGAGATGGGTGCGAGAGCGTCAGTATTAAGCGGGGGAGAATTAGATCGCGATGGGAAAAAATTCGGT
TAAGGCCAGGGGGAAAGAAAAAATATAAATTAAAACATATAGTATGGGCAAGCAGGGAGCTAGAACGATT
CGCAGTTAATCCTGGCCTGTTAGAAACATCAGAAGGCTGTAGACAAATACTGGGACAGCTACAACCATCC
CTTCAGACAGGATCAGAAGAACTTAGATCATTATATAATACAGTAGCAACCCTCTATTGTGTGCATCAAA
GGATAGAGATAAAAGACACCAAGGAAGCTTTAGACAAGATAGAGGAAGAGCAAAACAAAAGTAAGACCAC
CGCACAGCAAGCGGCCGCTGATCTTCAGACCTGGAGGAGGAGATATGAGGGACAATTGGAGAAGTGAATT
ATATAAATATAAAGTAGTAAAAATTGAACCATTAGGAGTAGCACCCACCAAGGCAAAGAGAAGAGTGGTG
CAGAGAGAAAAAAGAGCAGTGGGAATAGGAGCTTTGTTCCTTGGGTTCTTGGGAGCAGCAGGAAGCACTA
TGGGCGCAGCGTCAATGACGCTGACGGTACAGGCCAGACAATTATTGTCTGGTATAGTGCAGCAGCAGAA
CAATTTGCTGAGGGCTATTGAGGCGCAACAGCATCTGTTGCAACTCACAGTCTGGGGCATCAAGCAGCTC
CAGGCAAGAATCCTGGCTGTGGAAAGATACCTAAAGGATCAACAGCTCCTGGGGATTTGGGGTTGCTCTG
GAAAACTCATTTGCACCACTGCTGTGCCTTGGAATGCTAGTTGGAGTAATAAATCTCTGGAACAGATTTG
GAATCACACGACCTGGATGGAGTGGGACAGAGAAATTAACAATTACACAAGCTTAATACACTCCTTAATT
GAAGAATCGCAAAACCAGCAAGAAAAGAATGAACAAGAATTATTGGAATTAGATAAATGGGCAAGTTTGT
GGAATTGGTTTAACATAACAAATTGGCTGTGGTATATAAAATTATTCATAATGATAGTAGGAGGCTTGGT
AGGTTTAAGAATAGTTTTTGCTGTACTTTCTATAGTGAATAGAGTTAGGCAGGGATATTCACCATTATCG
TTTCAGACCCACCTCCCAACCCCGAGGGGACCCATGCATTGCATCTCAATTAGTCAGCAACCAGGTGTGG
AAAGTCCCCAGGCTCCCCAGCAGGCAGAAGTATGCAAAGCATGCGTCTCAATTAGTCAGCAACCATAGTC
CCGCCCCTAACTCCGCCCATCCCGCCCCTAACTCCGCCCAGTTCCGCCCATTCTCCGCCCCATGGCTGAC
TAATTTTTTTTATTTATGCAGAGGCCGAGGCCGCCTCGGCCTCTGAGCTATTCCAGAAGTAGTGAGGAGG
CTTTTTTGGAGGCCTAGGCTTTTGCAAAAAGCTTTCTAGAGGTACCACCGGAGCTTACCATGACCGAGTA
CAAGCCCACGGTGCGCCTCGCCACCCGCGACGACGTCCCCAGGGCCGTACGCACCCTCGCCGCCGCGTTC
GCCGACTACCCCGCCACGCGCCACACCGTCGATCCGGACCGCCACATCGAGCGGGTCACCGAGCTGCAAG
AACTCTTCCTCACGCGCGTCGGGCTCGACATCGGCAAGGTGTGGGTCGCGGACGACGGCGCCGCCGTGGC
GGTCTGGACCACGCCGGAGAGCGTCGAAGCGGGGGCGGTGTTCGCCGAGATCGGCCCGCGCATGGCCGAG
TTGAGCGGTTCCCGGCTGGCCGCGCAGCAACAGATGGAAGGCCTCCTGGCGCCGCACCGGCCCAAGGAGC
CCGCGTGGTTCCTGGCCACCGTCGGCGTCTCGCCCGACCACCAGGGCAAGGGTCTGGGCAGCGCCGTCGT
GCTCCCCGGAGTGGAGGCGGCCGAGCGCGCCGGGGTGCCCGCCTTCCTGGAGACCTCCGCGCCCCGCAAC
CTCCCCTTCTACGAGCGGCTCGGCTTCACCGTCACCGCCGACGTCGAGGTGCCCGAAGGACCGCGCACCT
GGTGCATGACCCGCAAGCCCGGTGCCAGTTAACGAATTCTAGATCTTGAGACAAATGGCAGTATTCATCC
ACAATTTTAAAAGAAAAGGGGGGATTGGGGGGTACAGTGCAGGGGAAAGAATAGTAGACATAATAGCAAC
AGACATACAAACTAAAGAATTACAAAAACAAATTACAAAAATTCAAAATTTTCGGGTTTATTACAGGGAC
AGCAGAGATCCACTTTGGCGCCGGCTCGAGGCCTGCAGGTGCAAAGATGGATAAAGTTTTAAACAGAGAG
GAATCTTTGCAGCTAATGGACCTTCTAGGTCTTGAAAGGAGTGGGAATTGGCTCCGGTGCCCGTCAGTGG
GCAGAGCGCACATCGCCCACAGTCCCCGAGAAGTTGGGGGGAGGGGTCGGCAATTGAACCGGTGCCTAGA
GAAGGTGGCGCGGGGTAAACTGGGAAAGTGATGTCGTGTACTGGCTCCGCCTTTTTCCCGAGGGTGGGGG
AGAACCGTATATAAGTGCAGTAGTCGCCGTGAACGTTCTTTTTCGCAACGGGTTTGCCGCCAGAACACAG
GTAAGTGCCGTGTGTGGTTCCCGCGGGCCTGGCCTCTTTACGGGTTATGGCCCTTGCGTGCCTTGAATTA
CTTCCACCTGGCTGCAGTACGTGATTCTTGATCCCGAGCTTCGGGTTGGAAGTGGGTGGGAGAGTTCGAG
GCCTTGCGCTTAAGGAGCCCCTTCGCCTCGTGCTTGAGTTGAGGCCTGGCCTGGGCGCTGGGGCCGCCGC
GTGCGAATCTGGTGGCACCTTCGCGCCTGTCTCGCTGCTTTCGATAAGTCTCTAGCCATTTAAAATTTTT
GATGACCTGCTGCGACGCTTTTTTTCTGGCAAGATAGTCTTGTAAATGCGGGCCAAGATCTGCACACTGG
TATTTCGGTTTTTGGGGCCGCGGGCGGCGACGGGGCCCGTGCGTCCCAGCGCACATGTTCGGCGAGGCGG
GGCCTGCGAGCGCGGCCACCGAGAATCGGACGGGGGTAGTCTCAAGCTGGCCGGCCTGCTCTGGTGCCTG
GCCTCGCGCCGCCGTGTATCGCCCCGCCCTGGGCGGCAAGGCTGGCCCGGTCGGCACCAGTTGCGTGAGC
GGAAAGATGGCCGCTTCCCGGCCCTGCTGCAGGGAGCTCAAAATGGAGGACGCGGCGCTCGGGAGAGCGG
GCGGGTGAGTCACCCACACAAAGGAAAAGGGCCTTTCCGTCCTCAGCCGTCGCTTCATGTGACTCCACGG
AGTACCGGGCGCCGTCCAGGCACCTCGATTAGTTCTCGAGCTTTTGGAGTACGTCGTCTTTAGGTTGGGG
GGAGGGGTTTTATGCGATGGAGTTTCCCCACACTGAGTGGGTGGAGACTGAAGTTAGGCCAGCTTGGCAC
TTGATGTAATTCTCCTTGGAATTTGCCCTTTTTGAGTTTGGATCTTGGTTCATTCTCAAGCCTCAGACAG
TGGTTCAAAGTTTTTTTCTTCCATTTCAGGTGTCGTGAGGCTAGCACCGCCACCATGGCTACTCATTCTC
CTGAGAAAACCCACAAGTGTAATTATTGTGAGAAAATGTTTCACCGGAAAGATCATCTGAAGAATCACCT
CCATACACACGACCCTAACAAAGAGACGTTTAAGTGCGAAGAATGTGGCAAGAACTACAATACCAAGCTT
GGATTTAAACGTCACTTGGCCTTGCATGCCGCAACAAGTGGTGACCTCACCTGTAAGGTATGTTTGCAAA
CTTTTGAAAGCACGGGAGTGCTTCTGGAGCACCTTAAATCTCATGCAGGCAAGTCGTCTGGTGGGGTTAA
AGAAAAAAAGCACCAGTGCGAACATTGTGATCGCCGGTTCTACACCCGAAAGGATGTCCGGAGACACATG
GTGGTGCACACTGGAAGAAAGGACTTCCTCTGTCAGTATTGTGCACAGAGATTTGGGCGAAAGGATCACC
TGACTCGACATATGAAGAAGAGTCACAATCAAGAGCTTCTGAAGGTCAAAACAGAACCAGTGGATTTCCT
TGACCCATTTACCTGCAATGTGTCTGTGCCTATAAAAGACGAGCTCCTTCCGGTGATGTCCTTACCTTCC
AGTGAACTGTTATCAAAGCCATTCACAAACACTTTGCAGTTAAACCTCTACAACACTCCATTTCAGTCCA
TGCAGAGCTCGGGATCTGCCCACCAAATGATCACAACTTTACCTTTGGGAATGACATGCCCAATAGATAT
GGACACTGTTCATCCCTCTCACCACCTTTCTTTCAAATATCCGTTCAGTTCTACCTCATATGCAATTTCT
ATTCCTGAAAAAGAACAGCCATTAAAGGGGGAAATTGAGAGTTACCTGATGGAGTTACAAGGTGGCGTGC
CCTCTTCATCCCAAGATTCTCAAGCATCGTCATCATCTAAGCTAGGGTTGGATCCTCAGATTGGGTCCCT
AGATGATGGTGCAGGAGACCTCTCCCTATCCAAAAGCTCTATCTCCATCAGTGACCCCCTAAACACACCA
GCATTGGATTTTTCTCAGTTGTTTAATTTCATACCTTTAAATGGTCCTCCCTATAATCCTCTATCAGTGG
GGAGCCTTGGAATGAGCTATTCCCAGGAAGAAGCACATTCTTCTGTTTCCCAGCTCCCCCCACAAACACA
GGATCTTCAGGATCCTGCAAACACTATAGGGCTTGGGTCTCTGCACTCACTGTCAGCAGCTTTCACCAGC
AGTTTAAGCACAAGTACCACCCTCCCACGTTTCCATCAAGCTTTTCAGTAGTAATGAACTAGTCCGTAAC
TTGAAAGTATTTCGATTTCTTGGCTTTATATATCTTGTGGAAAGGACGACCGCTAAACCCTGGATGTCCG
ACTACGCGTTAAGTCGACAATCAACCTCTGGATTACAAAATTTGTGAAAGATTGACTGGTATTCTTAACT
ATGTTGCTCCTTTTACGCTATGTGGATACGCTGCTTTAATGCCTTTGTATCATGCTATTGCTTCCCGTAT
GGCTTTCATTTTCTCCTCCTTGTATAAATCCTGGTTGCTGTCTCTTTATGAGGAGTTGTGGCCCGTTGTC
AGGCAACGTGGCGTGGTGTGCACTGTGTTTGCTGACGCAACCCCCACTGGTTGGGGCATTGCCACCACCT
GTCAGCTCCTTTCCGGGACTTTCGCTTTCCCCCTCCCTATTGCCACGGCGGAACTCATCGCCGCCTGCCT
TGCCCGCTGCTGGACAGGGGCTCGGCTGTTGGGCACTGACAATTCCGTGGTGTTGTCGGGGAAATCATCG
TCCTTTCCTTGGCTGCTCGCCTGTGTTGCCACCTGGATTCTGCGCGGGACGTCCTTCTGCTACGTCCCTT
CGGCCCTCAATCCAGCGGACCTTCCTTCCCGCGGCCTGCTGCCGGCTCTGCGGCCTCTTCCGCGTCTTCG
CCTTCGCCCTCAGACGAGTCGGATCTCCCTTTGGGCCGCCTCCCCGCGTCGACTTTAAGACCAATGACTT
ACAAGGCAGCTGTAGATCTTAGCCACTTTTTAAAAGAAAAGGGGGGACTGGAAGGGCTAATTCACTCCCA
ACGAAGACAAGATCTGCTTTTTGCTTGTACTGGGTCTCTCTGGTTAGACCAGATCTGAGCCTGGGAGCTC
TCTGGCTAACTAGGGAACCCACTGCTTAAGCCTCAATAAAGCTTGCCTTGAGTGCTTCAAGTAGTGTGTG
CCCGTCTGTTGTGTGACTCTGGTAACTAGAGATCCCTCAGACCCTTTTAGTCAGTGTGGAAAATCTCTAG
CAGTACGTATAGTAGTTCATGTCATCTTATTATTCAGTATTTATAACTTGCAAAGAAATGAATATCAGAG
AGTGAGAGGAACTTGTTTATTGCAGCTTATAATGGTTACAAATAAAGCAATAGCATCACAAATTTCACAA
ATAAAGCATTTTTTTCACTGCATTCTAGTTGTGGTTTGTCCAAACTCATCAATGTATCTTATCATGTCTG
GCTCTAGCTATCCCGCCCCTAACTCCGCCCATCCCGCCCCTAACTCCGCCCAGTTCCGCCCATTCTCCGC
CCCATGGCTGACTAATTTTTTTTATTTATGCAGAGGCCGAGGCCGCCTCGGCCTCTGAGCTATTCCAGAA
GTAGTGAGGAGGCTTTTTTGGAGGCCTAGGGACGTACCCAATTCGCCCTATAGTGAGTCGTATTACGCGC
GCTCACTGGCCGTCGTTTTACAACGTCGTGACTGGGAAAACCCTGGCGTTACCCAACTTAATCGCCTTGC
AGCACATCCCCCTTTCGCCAGCTGGCGTAATAGCGAAGAGGCCCGCACCGATCGCCCTTCCCAACAGTTG
CGCAGCCTGAATGGCGAATGGG
[124 nt withheld, positions 6953-7076]
C
[91 nt withheld, positions 7078-7168]
A
[49 nt withheld, positions 7170-7218]
CCTTTGACGTTGGAGTCCACGTTCTTT
[37 nt withheld, positions 7246-7282]
ACCCTATCTCGGTCTATTCTTTTGATTTATAAGGGATTTTGCCGATTTCGGCCTATTGGTTAAAAAATGA
GCTGATTTAACAAAAATTTAACGCGAATTTTAACAAAATATTAACGCTTACAATTTAGGTGGCACTTTTC
GGGGAAATGTGCGCGGAACCCCTATTTGTTTATTTTTCTAAATACATTCAAATATGTATCCGCTCATGAG
ACAATAACCCTGATAAATGCTTCAATAATATTGAAAAAGGAAGAGTATGAGTATTCAACATTTCCGTGTC
GCCCTTATTCCCTTTTTTGCGGCATTTTGCCTTCCTGTTTTTGCTCACCCAGAAACGCTGGTGAAAGTAA
AAGATGCTGAAGATCAGTTGGGTGCACGAGTGGGTTACATCGAACTGGATCTCAACAGCGGTAAGATCCT
TGAGAGTTTTCGCCCCGAAGAACGTTTTCCAATGATGAGCACTTTTAAAGTTCTGCTATGTGGCGCGGTA
TTATCCCGTATTGACGCCGGGCAAGAGCAACTCGGTCGCCGCATACACTATTCTCAGAATGACTTGGTTG
AGTACTCACCAGTCACAGAAAAGCATCTTACGGATGGCATGACAGTAAGAGAATTATGCAGTGCTGCCAT
AACCATGAGTGATAACACTGCGGCCAACTTACTTCTGACAACGATCGGAGGACCGAAGGAGCTAACCGCT
TTTTTGCACAACATGGGGGATCATGTAACTCGCCTTGATCGTTGGGAACCGGAGCTGAATGAAGCCATAC
CAAACGACGAGCGTGACACCACGATGCCTGTAGCAATGGCAACAACGTTGCGCAAACTATTAACTGGCGA
ACTACTTACTCTAGCTTCCCGGCAACAATTAATAGACTGGATGGAGGCGGATAAAGTTGCAGGACCACTT
CTGCGCTCGGCCCTTCCGGCTGGCTGGTTTATTGCTGATAAATCTGGAGCCGGTGAGCGTGGGTCTCGCG
GTATCATTGCAGCACTGGGGCCAGATGGTAAGCCCTCCCGTATCGTAGTTATCTACACGACGGGGAGTCA
GGCAACTATGGATGAACGAAATAGACAGATCGCTGAGATAGGTGCCTCACTGATTAAGCATTGGTAACTG
TCAGACCAAGTTTACTCATATATACTTTAGATTGATTTAAAACTTCATTTTTAATTTAAAAGGATCTAGG
TGAAGATCCTTTTTGATAATCTCATGACCAAAATCCCTTAACGTGAGTTTTCGTTCCACTGAGCGTCAGA
CCCCGTAGAAAAGATCAAAGGATCTTCTTGAGATCCTTTTTTTCTGCGCGTAATCTGCTGCTTGCAAACA
AAAAAACCACCGCTACCAGCGGTGGTTTGTTTGCCGGATCAAGAGCTACCAACTCTTTTTCCGAAGGTAA
CTGGCTTCAGCAGAGCGCAGATACCAAATACTGTTCTTCTAGTGTAGCCGTAGTTAGGCCACCACTTCAA
GAACTCTGTAGCACCGCCTACATACCTCGCTCTGCTAATCCTGTTACCAGTGGCTGCTGCCAGTGGCGAT
AAGTCGTGTCTTACCGGGTTGGACTCAAGACGATAGTTACCGGATAAGGCGCAGCGGTCGGGCTGAACGG
GGGGTTCGTGCACACAGCCCAGCTTGGAGCGAACGACCTACACCGAACTGAGATACCTACAGCGTGAGCT
ATGAGAAAGCGCCACGCTTCCCGAAGGGAGAAAGGCGGACAGGTATCCGGTAAGCGGCAGGGTCGGAACA
GGAGAGCGCACGAGGGAGCTTCCAGGGGGAAACGCCTGGTATCTTTATAGTCCTGTCGGGTTTCGCCACC
TCTGACTTGAGCGTCGATTTTTGTGATGCTCGTCAGGGGGGCGGAGCCTATGGAAAAACGCCAGCAACGC
GGCCTTTTTACGGTTCCTGGCCTTTTGCTGGCCTTTTGCTCACATGTTCTTTCCTGCGTTATCCCCTGAT
TCTGTGGATAACCGTATTACCGCCTTTGAGTGAGCTGATACCGCTCGCCGCAGCCGAACGACCGAGCGCA
GCGAGTCAGTGAGCGAGGAAGCGGAAGAGCGCCCAATACGCAAACCGCCTCTCCCCGCGCGTTGGCCGAT
TCATTAATGCAGCTGGCACGACAGGTTTCCCGACTGGAAAGCGGGCAGTGAGCGCAACGCAATTAATGTG
AGTTAGCTCACTCATTAGGCACCCCAGGCTTTACACTTTATGCTTCCGGCTCGTATGTTGTGTGGAATTG
TGAGCGGATAACAATTTCACACAGGAAACAGCTATGACCATGATTACGCCAAGCGCGCAATTAACCCTCA
CTAAAGGGAACAAAAGCTGGAGCTGCAAGC
Features (pLannotate 1.2.2; 31 found; start..end, strand, type, name):
      5..231     +  promoter       RSV promoter: Rous sarcoma virus enhancer/promoter
    232..412     +  LTR            5' LTR (truncated): truncated 5' long terminal repeat (LTR) from HIV-1
    459..584     +  misc_feature   HIV-1 Ψ: packaging signal of human immunodeficiency virus type 1
    568..931     +  CDS            HIV-1 gag (fragment): gag protein from human immunodeficiency virus 1; gag
   1077..1310    +  misc_feature   RRE: The Rev response element (RRE) of HIV-1 allows for Rev-dependent mRNA export from the nucleus to the cytoplasm.
   1687..1713    +  CDS            Rev (fragment): human immunodeficiency virus 1 (HIV-1) Rev protein; rev; enhances nuclear export of unspliced and incompletely spliced viral mRNAs
   1720..1743    +  promoter       SV40 promoter (fragment): SV40 early promoter
   1744..1815    +  promoter       SV40 promoter (fragment): SV40 enhancer and early promoter
   1839..1974    +  rep_origin     SV40 ori: SV40 origin of replication
   2020..2616    +  CDS            PuroR (fragment): puromycin N-acetyltransferase; pac from Streptomyces; confers resistance to puromycin
   2665..2782    +  misc_feature   cPPT/CTS: central polypurine tract and central termination sequence of HIV-1
   2847..2913    +  CDS            small t antigen (fragment): SV40 (simian virus 40) small t antigen
   2920..4098    +  promoter       EF-1α promoter: strong constitutive promoter for human elongation factor EF-1α
   4151..5368    +  CDS            PLAG1 (fragment): PLAG1_HUMAN - Experimental evidence at protein level: Swiss-Prot protein existence level 1. Transcription factor whose activation results in up- regulation of target genes, such as IGFII, leading to uncontrolled cell proliferation: when overexpressed in cultured cells, higher proliferation rate and transformation are observed. Other target genes such as CRLF1, CRABP2, CRIP2, PIGF are strongly induced in cells with PLAG1 induction. Proto-oncogene whose ectopic expression can trigger the development of pleomorphic adenomas of the salivary gland and lipoblastomas. Overexpression is associated wit
   5384..5437    +  promoter       U6 promoter (fragment): RNA polymerase III promoter for human U6 snRNA
   5479..6067    +  misc_feature   WPRE: woodchuck hepatitis virus posttranscriptional regulatory element
   6118..6137    +  misc_feature   cPPT/CTS (fragment): central polypurine tract and central termination sequence of HIV-1
   6139..6372    +  LTR            3' LTR (ΔU3): self-inactivating 3' long terminal repeat (LTR) from HIV-1
   6450..6571    +  polyA_signal   SV40 poly(A) signal: SV40 polyadenylation signal
   6611..6746    +  rep_origin     SV40 ori: SV40 origin of replication
   6767..6785    -  promoter       T7 promoter: promoter for bacteriophage T7 RNA polymerase
   6793..6948    +  CDS            lacZα (fragment): LacZα fragment of β-galactosidase; lacZ fragment
   6953..7381    +  rep_origin     f1 ori (sequence partly withheld): f1 bacteriophage origin of replication; arrow indicates direction of (+) strand synthesis
   7434..7538    +  promoter       AmpR promoter: bla
   7539..8399    +  CDS            AmpR: β-lactamase; bla; confers resistance to ampicillin, carbenicillin, and related antibiotics
   8570..9158    +  rep_origin     ori: high-copy-number ColE1/pMB1/pBR322/pUC origin of replication
   9341..9433    +  CDS            lacI (fragment): lac repressor; lacI; The lac repressor binds to the lac operator to inhibit transcription in E. coli. This inhibition can be relieved by adding lactose or isopropyl-β-D-thiogalactopyranoside (IPTG).
   9446..9467    +  protein_bind   CAP binding site: CAP binding activates transcription in the presence of cAMP. E. coli catabolite activator protein
   9482..9512    +  promoter       lac promoter: promoter for the E. coli lac operon
   9520..9536    +  protein_bind   lac operator: The lac repressor binds to the lac operator to inhibit transcription in E. coli. This inhibition can be relieved by adding lactose or isopropyl-β-D-thiogalactopyranoside (IPTG). lac repressor encoded by lacI
   9581..9599    +  promoter       T3 promoter: promoter for bacteriophage T3 RNA polymerase
