[The description below was written by a language model from this plasmid's Addgene catalogue record and pLannotate feature annotations shown in this document.]
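Description:
TFORF0596 is a lentiviral mammalian expression plasmid built on the pLX_TRC317 backbone and carrying the human transcription factor PLAG1 as its open reading frame. It belongs to a barcoded transcription factor ORF collection in which each clone pairs one ORF with a unique 24-bp barcode, so that the factor present in a given cell can be identified by sequencing in pooled overexpression screens. In bacteria it is maintained at high copy through a ColE1/pUC-type origin and selected with ampicillin via the β-lactamase gene. An f1 origin and remnants of a lac/T7/T3 cloning region are also annotated in the backbone. The depositor notes that the plasmid can recombine, which is common for LTR-containing vectors.

The viral portion has a third-generation layout. An RSV promoter drives a truncated HIV-1 5' LTR, followed by the Ψ packaging signal with a gag fragment, the RRE for Rev-dependent nuclear export, and a cPPT/CTS element. It ends in a self-inactivating ΔU3 3' LTR with a downstream SV40 polyadenylation signal. Between the LTRs, an SV40 early promoter/origin region precedes the puromycin N-acetyltransferase gene, which allows selection of transduced mammalian cells. A separate EF-1α promoter drives the synthesized PLAG1 ORF. The ORF is followed by a WPRE, which enhances transcript stability and expression. The barcode is not annotated in the feature table. A short U6-like fragment lies between the ORF and the WPRE, but the record does not say what it is for. The construct is used to package lentivirus for constitutive PLAG1 overexpression, individually or within pooled screens such as directed differentiation studies.
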