Addgene plasmid #143226: TFORF0596
Purpose: Lentiviral vector for overexpressing transcription factor ORFs with unique 24-bp barcodes. Barcodes facilitate identification of transcription factors in pooled screens.
Depositing lab: Feng Zhang. Depositing organization: Broad Institute. Publication: A transcription factor atlas of directed differentiation. Joung J, Ma S, Tay T, Geiger-Schuller KR, Kirchgatterer PC, Verdine VK, Guo B, Arias-Garcia MA, Allen WE, Singh A, Kuksenko O, Abudayyeh OO, Gootenberg JS, Fu Z, Macrae RK, Buenrostro JD, Regev A, Zhang F. Cell. 2023 Jan 5;186(1):209-229.e26. doi: 10.1016/j.cell.2022.11.026. PubMed 36608654.
Backbone
  Vector backbone: pLX_TRC317
  Backbone manufacturer: Broad Institute Genetic Perturbation Platform
  Backbone size w/o insert (bp): 8264
  Vector type: Mammalian Expression, Lentiviral
  Selectable markers: Puromycin
Growth in bacteria
  Bacterial resistance: Ampicillin, 100 μg/mL
  Growth temperature: 37°C
  Growth strain: NEB Stable
  Copy number: High Copy
Gene/Insert
  Gene/Insert name: PLAG1
  Species: H. sapiens (human)
  Insert size (bp): 1358
  Entrez Gene: PLAG1 (a.k.a. PSA, SGPA, SRS4, ZNF912)
  Promoter: EF1a
  Cloning method: Unknown
  Sequencing primers: 5′ GGGTGGAGACTGAAGTTAGGCCAG; 3′ CACATAGCGTAAAAGGAGCAACATAG
Terms and licenses: Academic/Nonprofit Terms; Industry Terms: Not Available to Industry
Depositor comments: NM_001114635,XM_011517544,XM_017013577,ENST00000423799 . The transcription factor ORF portion of this plasmid was synthesized by Genewiz. Please test multiple small colonies in case of plasmid recombination. To make this collection available in a timely manner, a portion of this collection was not fully sequenced by Addgene. If an Addgene verified full plasmid sequence is not available, please contact us prior to placing an order to request the full sequence.
How to cite: TFORF0596 was a gift from Feng Zhang (Addgene plasmid # 143226 ; http://n2t.net/addgene:143226 ; RRID:Addgene_143226)
