>Addgene plasmid #143226 | TFORF0596 | depositor partial sequence | sequence record 281816 | Insert
ACCGCCACCATGGCTACTCATTCTCCTGAGAAAACCCACAAGTGTAATTATTGTGAGAAAATGTTTCACC
GGAAAGATCATCTGAAGAATCACCTCCATACACACGACCCTAACAAAGAGACGTTTAAGTGCGAAGAATG
TGGCAAGAACTACAATACCAAGCTTGGATTTAAACGTCACTTGGCCTTGCATGCCGCAACAAGTGGTGAC
CTCACCTGTAAGGTATGTTTGCAAACTTTTGAAAGCACGGGAGTGCTTCTGGAGCACCTTAAATCTCATG
CAGGCAAGTCGTCTGGTGGGGTTAAAGAAAAAAAGCACCAGTGCGAACATTGTGATCGCCGGTTCTACAC
CCGAAAGGATGTCCGGAGACACATGGTGGTGCACACTGGAAGAAAGGACTTCCTCTGTCAGTATTGTGCA
CAGAGATTTGGGCGAAAGGATCACCTGACTCGACATATGAAGAAGAGTCACAATCAAGAGCTTCTGAAGG
TCAAAACAGAACCAGTGGATTTCCTTGACCCATTTACCTGCAATGTGTCTGTGCCTATAAAAGACGAGCT
CCTTCCGGTGATGTCCTTACCTTCCAGTGAACTGTTATCAAAGCCATTCACAAACACTTTGCAGTTAAAC
CTCTACAACACTCCATTTCAGTCCATGCAGAGCTCGGGATCTGCCCACCAAATGATCACAACTTTACCTT
TGGGAATGACATGCCCAATAGATATGGACACTGTTCATCCCTCTCACCACCTTTCTTTCAAATATCCGTT
CAGTTCTACCTCATATGCAATTTCTATTCCTGAAAAAGAACAGCCATTAAAGGGGGAAATTGAGAGTTAC
CTGATGGAGTTACAAGGTGGCGTGCCCTCTTCATCCCAAGATTCTCAAGCATCGTCATCATCTAAGCTAG
GGTTGGATCCTCAGATTGGGTCCCTAGATGATGGTGCAGGAGACCTCTCCCTATCCAAAAGCTCTATCTC
CATCAGTGACCCCCTAAACACACCAGCATTGGATTTTTCTCAGTTGTTTAATTTCATACCTTTAAATGGT
CCTCCCTATAATCCTCTATCAGTGGGGAGCCTTGGAATGAGCTATTCCCAGGAAGAAGCACATTCTTCTG
TTTCCCAGCTCCCCCCACAAACACAGGATCTTCAGGATCCTGCAAACACTATAGGGCTTGGGTCTCTGCA
CTCACTGTCAGCAGCTTTCACCAGCAGTTTAAGCACAAGTACCACCCTCCCACGTTTCCATCAAGCTTTT
CAGTAGTAATGAACTAGTCCGTAACTTGAAAGTATTTCGATTTCTTGGCTTTATATATCTTGTGGAAAGG
ACGACCGCTAAACCCTGGATGTCCGACT
