>Addgene plasmid #143226 | TFORF0596 | depositor partial sequence | sequence record 281817 | Barcode
CCGCTAAACCCTGGATGTCCGACT
